Addgene plasmid #201804: pENTR4 TfR-sfGFP-SnoopTag2
Purpose: Transferrin receptor (TfR)-based construct to display superfolder green fluorescent protein (sfGFP) linked to SnoopTag2 on the surface of mammalian cells.
Depositing lab: Mark Howarth. Depositing organization: University of Oxford. Publication: Design and Evolution of Enhanced Peptide-Peptide Ligation for Modular Transglutaminase Assembly. Keeble AH, Wood DP, Howarth M. Bioconjug Chem. 2023 Jun 8. doi: 10.1021/acs.bioconjchem.3c00122. PubMed 37289810.
Backbone
  Vector backbone: pENTR4
  Backbone size w/o insert (bp): 4766
  Total vector size (bp): 5828
  Vector type: Mammalian Expression
Growth in bacteria
  Bacterial resistance: Kanamycin, 50 μg/mL
  Growth temperature: 37°C
  Growth strain: DH5alpha
  Copy number: High Copy
Gene/Insert
  Gene/Insert name: TfR-sfGFP
  Species: Synthetic
  Insert size (bp): 1061
  Tag / fusion protein: SnoopTag2 (C terminal on insert)
  Cloning method: Gibson Cloning
  Sequencing primers: 5′ BGHF; 3′ BGHR
Terms and licenses: Academic/Nonprofit Terms; Industry Terms: Not Available to Industry
How to cite: pENTR4 TfR-sfGFP-SnoopTag2 was a gift from Mark Howarth (Addgene plasmid # 201804)
