[The description below was written by a language model from this plasmid's Addgene catalogue record and pLannotate feature annotations shown in this document.]
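Description:
pENTR4 TfR-sfGFP-SnoopTag2 is a Gateway entry-type plasmid built on the pENTR4 backbone that also works as a mammalian expression vector, because a complete expression cassette sits between its attL1 and attL2 recombination sites. It is propagated in E. coli from a high-copy ColE1/pUC-type origin and selected with kanamycin through an aph(3')-Ia KanR gene. The rrnB T1 and T2 terminators upstream of attL1 insulate the cassette from read-through transcription. The catalogue gives a total size of about 5.8 kb, matching the sequenced record.

The cassette is driven by the human cytomegalovirus immediate-early enhancer and promoter. These are followed by short matches to tet operator-containing promoters, which suggest tandem tet operator sites that could allow tetracycline-repressor control, although the record does not say so explicitly. CMV intron A lies downstream and typically boosts expression. The open reading frame begins with a fragment of the human transferrin receptor (TFRC), fused to superfolder GFP. According to the catalogue it ends in a C-terminal SnoopTag2, which the feature table does not annotate separately. A bGH polyadenylation signal terminates the transcript. Transferrin receptor is a type II membrane protein, so its N-terminal portion can anchor the fusion in the plasma membrane with the C-terminal sfGFP-SnoopTag2 facing the outside of the cell.

The stated purpose is to display sfGFP linked to SnoopTag2 on the surface of mammalian cells. sfGFP reports expression and localisation, and the exposed peptide tag is available for peptide-peptide ligation, in line with the associated work on enhanced ligation for modular transglutaminase assembly. The flanking attL sites would in principle allow the whole cassette to be moved into a destination vector by LR recombination.
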