Features (pLannotate 1.2.2; 19 found; start..end, strand, type, name):
      1..46      +  rep_origin     RSF ori (fragment): Plasmids containing the RSF 1030 origin of replication can be propagated in E. coli cells that contain additional plasmids with compatible origins.
    106..149     -  terminator     rrnB T1 terminator: Escherichia coli rrnB; transcription terminator T1 from the E. coli rrnB gene
    281..308     +  terminator     rrnB T2 terminator: transcription terminator T2 from the E. coli rrnB gene
    358..457     +  protein_bind   attL1: mutant version of attL; recombination site for the Gateway® LR reaction LR Clonase™
    472..813     -  CDS            UL127 (fragment): UL127_HCMVA - Protein predicted: Swiss-Prot protein existence level 4. From Human cytomegalovirus (strain AD169) (HHV-5) (Human herpesvirus 5).
    980..1359    +  enhancer       CMV enhancer: human cytomegalovirus immediate early enhancer
   1360..1563    +  promoter       CMV promoter: human cytomegalovirus (CMV) immediate early promoter
   1565..1584    +  promoter       PLtetO-1 promoter (fragment): modified phage lambda PL promoter with tet operator sites (Lutz and Bujard, 1997)
   1586..1605    +  promoter       PLtetO-1 promoter (fragment): modified phage lambda PL promoter with tet operator sites (Lutz and Bujard, 1997)
   1613..1646    +  promoter       TRE3GV promoter (fragment): 3rd-generation Tet-responsive promoter that can be activated by binding of Tet-On® 3G, optimized for retroviral and lentiviral vectors
   1753..2579    +  intron         CMV intron A: human cytomegalovirus intron A (Chapman et al., 1991)
   2615..2887    +  CDS            TFRC (fragment): TFR1_HUMAN - Experimental evidence at protein level: Swiss-Prot protein existence level 1. (Microbial infection) Acts as a receptor for new-world arenaviruses: Guanarito, Junin and Machupo virus. From Homo sapiens (Human).
   2897..3610    +  CDS            superfolder GFP: GFP variant that folds robustly even when fused to poorly folded proteins (Pédelacq et al., 2006)
   3723..3741    -  promoter       SP6 promoter: promoter for bacteriophage SP6 RNA polymerase
   3767..3991    +  polyA_signal   bGH poly(A) signal: bovine growth hormone polyadenylation signal
   3995..4016    +  promoter       SV40 promoter (fragment): SV40 enhancer and early promoter
   4053..4152    -  protein_bind   attL2: mutant version of attL; recombination site for the Gateway® LR reaction LR Clonase™
   4275..5084    +  CDS            KanR: aminoglycoside phosphotransferase; aph(3')-Ia; confers resistance to kanamycin in bacteria or G418 (Geneticin®) in eukaryotes
   5174..5762    +  rep_origin     ori: high-copy-number ColE1/pMB1/pBR322/pUC origin of replication
>Addgene plasmid #201804 | pENTR4 TfR-sfGFP-SnoopTag2 | addgene full sequence | sequence record 404738 | Addgene NGS Result
CTTTCCTGCGTTATCCCCTGATTCTGTGGATAACCGTATTACCGCTAGCATGGATCTCGGGGACGTCTAA
CTACTAAGCGAGAGTAGGGAACTGCCAGGCATCAAATAAAACGAAAGGCTCAGTCGGAAGACTGGGCCTT
TCGTTTTATCTGTTGTTTGTCGGTGAACGCTCTCCTGAGTAGGACAAATCCGCCGGGAGCGGATTTGAAC
GTTGTGAAGCAACGGCCCGGAGGGTGGCGGGCAGGACGCCCGCCATAAACTGCCAGGCATCAAACTAAGC
AGAAGGCCATCCTGACGGATGGCCTTTTTGCGTTTCTACAAACTCTTCCTGTTAGTTAGTTACTTAAGCT
CGGGCCCCAAATAATGATTTTATTTTGACTGATAGTGACCTGTTCGTTGCAACAAATTGATAAGCAATGC
TTTTTTATAATGCCAACTTTGTACAAAAAAGCAGGCTCCACCATGGGAACCCGCGTTTTGAGATTTCTGT
CGCCGACTAAATTCATGTCGCGCGATAGTGGTGTTTATCGCCGATAGAGATGGCGATATTGGAAAAATCG
ATATTTGAAAATATGGCATATTGAAAATGTCGCCGATGTGAGTTTCTGTGTAACTGATATCGCCATTTTT
CCAAAAGTGATTTTTGGGCATACGCGATATCTGGCGATAGCGCTTATATCGTTTACGGGGGATGGCGATA
GACGACTTTGGTGACTTGGGCGATTCTGTGTGTCGCAAATATCGCAGTTTCGATATAGGTGACAGACGAT
ATGAGGCTATATCGCCGATAGAGGCGACATCAAGCTGGCACATGGCCAATGCATATCGATCTATACATTG
AATCAATATTGGCCATTAGCCATATTATTCATTGGTTATATAGCATAAATCAATATTGGCTATTGGCCAT
TGCATACGTTGTATCCATATCATAATATGTACATTTATATTGGCTCATGTCCAACATTACCGCCATGTTG
ACATTGATTATTGACTAGTTATTAATAGTAATCAATTACGGGGTCATTAGTTCATAGCCCATATATGGAG
TTCCGCGTTACATAACTTACGGTAAATGGCCCGCCTGGCTGACCGCCCAACGACCCCCGCCCATTGACGT
CAATAATGACGTATGTTCCCATAGTAACGCCAATAGGGACTTTCCATTGACGTCAATGGGTGGAGTATTT
ACGGTAAACTGCCCACTTGGCAGTACATCAAGTGTATCATATGCCAAGTACGCCCCCTATTGACGTCAAT
GACGGTAAATGGCCCGCCTGGCATTATGCCCAGTACATGACCTTATGGGACTTTCCTACTTGGCAGTACA
TCTACGTATTAGTCATCGCTATTACCATGGTGATGCGGTTTTGGCAGTACATCAATGGGCGTGGATAGCG
GTTTGACTCACGGGGATTTCCAAGTCTCCACCCCATTGACGTCAATGGGAGTTTGTTTTGGCACCAAAAT
CAACGGGACTTTCCAAAATGTCGTAACAACTCCGCCCCATTGACGCAAATGGGCGGTAGGCGTGTACGGT
GGGAGGTCTATATAAGCAGAGCTCTCCCTATCAGTGATAGAGATCTCCCTATCAGTGATAGAGATCGTCG
ACGAGCTCGTTTAGTGAACCGTCAGATCGCCTGGAGACGCCATCCACGCTGTTTTGACCTCCATAGAAGA
CACCGGGACCGATCCAGCCTCCGCGGCCGGGAACGGTGCATTGGAACGCGGATTCCCCGTGCCAAGAGTG
ACGTAAGTACCGCCTATAGAGTCTATAGGCCCACCCCCTTGGCTTCTTATGCATGCTATACTGTTTTTGG
CTTGGGGTCTATACACCCCCGCTTCCTCATGTTATAGGTGATGGTATAGCTTAGCCTATAGGTGTGGGTT
ATTGACCATTATTGACCACTCCCCTATTGGTGACGATACTTTCCATTACTAATCCATAACATGGCTCTTT
GCCACAACTCTCTTTATTGGCTATATGCCAATACACTGTCCTTCAGAGACTGACACGGACTCTGTATTTT
TACAGGATGGGGTCTCATTTATTATTTACAAATTCACATATACAACACCACCGTCCCCAGTGCCCGCAGT
TTTTATTAAACATAACGTGGGATCTCCACGCGAATCTCGGGTACGTGTTCCGGACATGGGCTCTTCTCCG
GTAGCGGCGGAGCTTCTACATCCGAGCCCTGCTCCCATGCCTCCAGCGACTCATGGTCGCTCGGCAGCTC
CTTGCTCCTAACAGTGGAGGCCAGACTTAGGCACAGCACGATGCCCACCACCACCAGTGTGCCGCACAAG
GCCGTGGCGGTAGGGTATGTGTCTGAAAATGAGCTCGGGGAGCGGGCTTGCACCGCTGACGCATTTGGAA
GACTTAAGGCAGCGGCAGAAGAAGATGCAGGCAGCTGAGTTGTTGTGTTCTGATAAGAGTCAGAGGTAAC
TCCCGTTGCGGTGCTGTTAACGGTGGAGGGCAGTGTAGTCTGAGCAGTACTCGTTGCTGCCGCGCGCGCC
ACCAGACATAATAGCTGACAGACTAACAGACTGTTCCTTTCCATGGGTCTTTTCTGCAGTCACCGTCCTT
GACACGAAGCTTGGTACCGCCACCATGATGGATCAAGCTAGATCAGCATTCTCTAACTTGTTTGGTGGAG
AACCATTGTCATGTACCCGGGCCAGCCTGGCTCGGCAAGTAGATGGCGATAACAGTCATGTGGAGATGAA
ACTTGCTGTAGATGAAGAAGAAAATGCTGACAATAACACAAAGGCCAATGTCACAAAACCAAAAAGGTGT
AGTGGAAGTATCTGCTATGGGACTATTGCTGTGATCGTCTTTTTCTTGATTGGATTTATGATTGGCTACT
TGGGCTATGGAAGCGGAGGATCCGGGATGCGTAAAGGCGAAGAGCTGTTCACTGGTGTCGTCCCTATTCT
GGTGGAACTGGATGGTGATGTCAACGGTCATAAGTTTTCCGTGCGTGGCGAGGGTGAAGGTGACGCAACT
AATGGTAAACTGACGCTGAAGTTCATCTGTACTACTGGTAAACTGCCGGTACCTTGGCCGACTCTGGTAA
CGACGCTGACTTATGGTGTTCAGTGCTTTGCTCGTTATCCGGACCATATGAAGCAGCATGACTTCTTCAA
GTCCGCCATGCCGGAAGGCTATGTGCAGGAACGCACGATTTCCTTTAAGGATGACGGCACGTACAAAACG
CGTGCGGAAGTGAAATTTGAAGGCGATACCCTGGTAAACCGCATTGAGCTGAAAGGCATTGACTTTAAAG
AAGACGGCAATATCCTGGGCCATAAGCTGGAATACAATTTTAACAGCCACAATGTTTACATCACCGCCGA
TAAACAAAAAAATGGCATTAAAGCGAATTTTAAAATTCGCCACAACGTGGAGGATGGCAGCGTGCAGCTG
GCTGATCACTACCAGCAAAACACTCCAATCGGTGATGGTCCTGTTCTGCTGCCAGACAATCACTATCTGA
GCACGCAAAGCGTTCTGTCTAAAGATCCGAACGAGAAACGCGATCATATGGTTCTGCTGGAGTTCGTAAC
CGCAGCGGGCATCACGCATGGTATGGATGAACTATACAAAAGCAGCGGCGGGAAACTGGGCTATATTGAA
TTTTATAAAGTGGAAAAAGGATCTAGCGGATCTTAAGAATTCCTCGAGGCGGCCGCTCGAGCATGCATCT
AGAGGGCCCTATTCTATAGTGTCACCTAAATGCTAGAGCTCGCTGATCAGCCTCGACTGTGCCTTCTAGT
TGCCAGCCATCTGTTGTTTGCCCCTCCCCCGTGCCTTCCTTGACCCTGGAAGGTGCCACTCCCACTGTCC
TTTCCTAATAAAATGAGGAAATTGCATCGCATTGTCTGAGTAGGTGTCATTCTATTCTGGGGGGTGGGGT
GGGGCAGGACAGCAAGGGGGAGGATTGGGAAGACAATAGCAGGCATGCTGGGGATGCGGTGGGCTCTATG
GCTTCTGAGGCGGAAAGAACCAGCTGGGGCTCGAGGGGGGATCGATCCGTCGAGATATCTAGACCCAGCT
TTCTTGTACAAAGTTGGCATTATAAGAAAGCATTGCTTATCAATTTGTTGCAACGAACAGGTCACTATCA
GTCAAAATAAAATCATTATTTGCCATCCAGCTGCAGCTCTGGCCCGTGTCTCAAAATCTCTGATGTTACA
TTGCACAAGATAAAAATATATCATCATGAACAATAAAACTGTCTGCTTACATAAACAGTAATACAAGGGG
TGTTATGAGCCATATTCAACGGGAAACGTCGAGGCCGCGATTAAATTCCAACATGGATGCTGATTTATAT
GGGTATAAATGGGCTCGCGATAATGTCGGGCAATCAGGTGCGACAATCTATCGCTTGTATGGGAAGCCCG
ATGCGCCAGAGTTGTTTCTGAAACATGGCAAAGGTAGCGTTGCCAATGATGTTACAGATGAGATGGTCAG
ACTAAACTGGCTGACGGAATTTATGCCTCTTCCGACCATCAAGCATTTTATCCGTACTCCTGGTGATGCA
TGGTTACTCACCACTGCGATCCCCGGAAAAACAGCATTCCAGGTATTAGAAGAATATCCTGATTCAGGTG
AAAATATTGTTGATGCGCTGGCAGTGTTCCTGCGCCGGTTGCATTCGATTCCTGTTTGTAATTGTCCTTT
TAACAGCGATCGCGTATTTCGTCTCGCTCAGGCGCAATCACGAATGAATAACGGTTTGGTTGATGCGAGT
GATTTTGATGACGAGCGTAATGGCTGGCCTGTTGAACAAGTCTGGAAAGAAATGCATAAACTTTTGCCAT
TCTCACCGGATTCAGTCGTCACTCATGGTGATTTCTCACTTGATAACCTTATTTTTGACGAGGGGAAATT
AATAGGTTGTATTGATGTTGGACGAGTCGGAATCGCAGACCGATACCAGGATCTTGCCATCCTATGGAAC
TGCCTCGGTGAGTTTTCTCCTTCATTACAGAAACGGCTTTTTCAAAAATATGGTATTGATAATCCTGATA
TGAATAAATTGCAGTTTCATTTGATGCTCGATGAGTTTTTCTAATCAGAATTGGTTAATTGGTTGTAACA
TTATTCAGATTGGGCCCCGTTCCACTGAGCGTCAGACCCCGTAGAAAAGATCAAAGGATCTTCTTGAGAT
CCTTTTTTTCTGCGCGTAATCTGCTGCTTGCAAACAAAAAAACCACCGCTACCAGCGGTGGTTTGTTTGC
CGGATCAAGAGCTACCAACTCTTTTTCCGAAGGTAACTGGCTTCAGCAGAGCGCAGATACCAAATACTGT
TCTTCTAGTGTAGCCGTAGTTAGGCCACCACTTCAAGAACTCTGTAGCACCGCCTACATACCTCGCTCTG
CTAATCCTGTTACCAGTGGCTGCTGCCAGTGGCGATAAGTCGTGTCTTACCGGGTTGGACTCAAGACGAT
AGTTACCGGATAAGGCGCAGCGGTCGGGCTGAACGGGGGGTTCGTGCACACAGCCCAGCTTGGAGCGAAC
GACCTACACCGAACTGAGATACCTACAGCGTGAGCTATGAGAAAGCGCCACGCTTCCCGAAGGGAGAAAG
GCGGACAGGTATCCGGTAAGCGGCAGGGTCGGAACAGGAGAGCGCACGAGGGAGCTTCCAGGGGGAAACG
CCTGGTATCTTTATAGTCCTGTCGGGTTTCGCCACCTCTGACTTGAGCGTCGATTTTTGTGATGCTCGTC
AGGGGGGCGGAGCCTATGGAAAAACGCCAGCAACGCGGCCTTTTTACGGTTCCTGGCCTTTTGCTGGCCT
TTTGCTCACATGTT
