>Addgene plasmid #201804 | pENTR4 TfR-sfGFP-SnoopTag2 | depositor partial sequence | sequence record 391635 | TfR-sfGFP-SnoopTag2
ATGATGGATCAAGCTAGATCAGCATTCTCTAACTTGTTTGGTGGAGAACCATTGTCATGTACCCGGGCCA
GCCTGGCTCGGCAAGTAGATGGCGATAACAGTCATGTGGAGATGAAACTTGCTGTAGATGAAGAAGAAAA
TGCTGACAATAACACAAAGGCCAATGTCACAAAACCAAAAAGGTGTAGTGGAAGTATCTGCTATGGGACT
ATTGCTGTGATCGTCTTTTTCTTGATTGGATTTATGATTGGCTACTTGGGCTATGGAAGCGGAGGATCCG
GGATGCGTAAAGGCGAAGAGCTGTTCACTGGTGTCGTCCCTATTCTGGTGGAACTGGATGGTGATGTCAA
CGGTCATAAGTTTTCCGTGCGTGGCGAGGGTGAAGGTGACGCAACTAATGGTAAACTGACGCTGAAGTTC
ATCTGTACTACTGGTAAACTGCCGGTACCTTGGCCGACTCTGGTAACGACGCTGACTTATGGTGTTCAGT
GCTTTGCTCGTTATCCGGACCATATGAAGCAGCATGACTTCTTCAAGTCCGCCATGCCGGAAGGCTATGT
GCAGGAACGCACGATTTCCTTTAAGGATGACGGCACGTACAAAACGCGTGCGGAAGTGAAATTTGAAGGC
GATACCCTGGTAAACCGCATTGAGCTGAAAGGCATTGACTTTAAAGAAGACGGCAATATCCTGGGCCATA
AGCTGGAATACAATTTTAACAGCCACAATGTTTACATCACCGCCGATAAACAAAAAAATGGCATTAAAGC
GAATTTTAAAATTCGCCACAACGTGGAGGATGGCAGCGTGCAGCTGGCTGATCACTACCAGCAAAACACT
CCAATCGGTGATGGTCCTGTTCTGCTGCCAGACAATCACTATCTGAGCACGCAAAGCGTTCTGTCTAAAG
ATCCGAACGAGAAACGCGATCATATGGTTCTGCTGGAGTTCGTAACCGCAGCGGGCATCACGCATGGTAT
GGATGAACTATACAAAAGCAGCGGCGGGAAACTGGGCTATATTGAATTTTATAAAGTGGAAAAAGGATCT
AGCGTATCTTAA
